>Addgene plasmid #214307 | pET28_Caspase-4_p20_C258A | addgene full sequence | sequence record 423151 | Addgene NGS Result
ATCCGGATATAGTTCCTCCTTTCAGCAAAAAACCCCTCAAGACCCGTTTAGAGGCCCCAAGGGGTTATGC
TAGTTATTGCTCAGCGGTGGCAGCAGCCAACTCAGCTTCCTTTCGGGCTTTGTTAGCAGCCGGATCTCAG
TGGTGGTGGTGGTGGTGCTCGAGTGCGGCCGCTCAGTCTCTGACCCACAGTTC
[480 nt withheld, positions 194-673]
ATCTGTAGATTCTCCTGACTCAGGTGGTCCAGCGGATCCGCCCTGAAAATACAGGTTTTCCATATGGCTG
CCGCGCGGCACCAGGCCGCTGCTGTGATGATGATGATGATGGCTGCTGCCCATGGTATATCTCCTTCTTA
AAGTTAAACAAAATTATTTCTAGAGGGGAATTGTTATCCGCTCACAATTCCCCTATAGTGAGTCGTATTA
ATTTCGCGGGATCGAGATCTCGATCCTCTACGCCGGACGCATCGTGGCCGGCATCACCGGCGCCACAGGT
GCGGTTGCTGGCGCCTATATCGCCGACATCACCGATGGGGAAGATCGGGCTCGCCACTTCGGGCTCATGA
GCGCTTGTTTCGGCGTGGGTATGGTGGCAGGCCCCGTGGCCGGGGGACTGTTGGGCGCCATCTCCTTGCA
TGCACCATTCCTTGCGGCGGCGGTGCTCAACGGCCTCAACCTACTACTGGGCTGCTTCCTAATGCAGGAG
TCGCATAAGGGAGAGCGTCGAGATCCCGGACACCATCGAATGGCGCAAAACCTTTCGCGGTATGGCATGA
TAGCGCCCGGAAGAGAGTCAATTCAGGGTGGTGAATGTGAAACCAGTAACGTTATACGATGTCGCAGAGT
ATGCCGGTGTCTCTTATCAGACCGTTTCCCGCGTGGTGAACCAGGCCAGCCACGTTTCTGCGAAAACGCG
GGAAAAAGTGGAAGCGGCGATGGCGGAGCTGAATTACATTCCCAACCGCGTGGCACAACAACTGGCGGGC
AAACAGTCGTTGCTGATTGGCGTTGCCACCTCCAGTCTGGCCCTGCACGCGCCGTCGCAAATTGTCGCGG
CGATTAAATCTCGCGCCGATCAACTGGGTGCCAGCGTGGTGGTGTCGATGGTAGAACGAAGCGGCGTCGA
AGCCTGTAAAGCGGCGGTGCACAATCTTCTCGCGCAACGCGTCAGTGGGCTGATCATTAACTATCCGCTG
GATGACCAGGATGCCATTGCTGTGGAAGCTGCCTGCACTAATGTTCCGGCGTTATTTCTTGATGTCTCTG
ACCAGACACCCATCAACAGTATTATTTTCTCCCATGAAGACGGTACGCGACTGGGCGTGGAGCATCTGGT
CGCATTGGGTCACCAGCAAATCGCGCTGTTAGCGGGCCCATTAAGTTCTGTCTCGGCGCGTCTGCGTCTG
GCTGGCTGGCATAAATATCTCACTCGCAATCAAATTCAGCCGATAGCGGAACGGGAAGGCGACTGGAGTG
CCATGTCCGGTTTTCAACAAACCATGCAAATGCTGAATGAGGGCATCGTTCCCACTGCGATGCTGGTTGC
CAACGATCAGATGGCGCTGGGCGCAATGCGCGCCATTACCGAGTCCGGGCTGCGCGTTGGTGCGGATATC
TCGGTAGTGGGATACGACGATACCGAAGACAGCTCATGTTATATCCCGCCGTTAACCACCATCAAACAGG
ATTTTCGCCTGCTGGGGCAAACCAGCGTGGACCGCTTGCTGCAACTCTCTCAGGGCCAGGCGGTGAAGGG
CAATCAGCTGTTGCCCGTCTCACTGGTGAAAAGAAAAACCACCCTGGCGCCCAATACGCAAACCGCCTCT
CCCCGCGCGTTGGCCGATTCATTAATGCAGCTGGCACGACAGGTTTCCCGACTGGAAAGCGGGCAGTGAG
CGCAACGCAATTAATGTAAGTTAGCTCACTCATTAGGCACCGGGATCTCGACCGATGCCCTTGAGAGCCT
TCAACCCAGTCAGCTCCTTCCGGTGGGCGCGGGGCATGACTATCGTCGCCGCACTTATGACTGTCTTCTT
TATCATGCAACTCGTAGGACAGGTGCCGGCAGCGCTCTGGGTCATTTTCGGCGAGGACCGCTTTCGCTGG
AGCGCGACGATGATCGGCCTGTCGCTTGCGGTATTCGGAATCTTGCACGCCCTCGCTCAAGCCTTCGTCA
CTGGTCCCGCCACCAAACGTTTCGGCGAGAAGCAGGCCATTATCGCCGGCATGGCGGCCCCACGGGTGCG
CATGATCGTGCTCCTGTCGTTGAGGACCCGGCTAGGCTGGCGGGGTTGCCTTACTGGTTAGCAGAATGAA
TCACCGATACGCGAGCGAACGTGAAGCGACTGCTGCTGCAAAACGTCTGCGACCTGAGCAACAACATGAA
TGGTCTTCGGTTTCCGTGTTTCGTAAAGTCTGGAAACGCGGAAGTCAGCGCCCTGCACCATTATGTTCCG
GATCTGCATCGCAGGATGCTGCTGGCTACCCTGTGGAACACCTACATCTGTATTAACGAAGCGCTGGCAT
TGACCCTGAGTGATTTTTCTCTGGTCCCGCCGCATCCATACCGCCAGTTGTTTACCCTCACAACGTTCCA
GTAACCGGGCATGTTCATCATCAGTAACCCGTATCGTGAGCATCCTCTCTCGTTTCATCGGTATCATTAC
CCCCATGAACAGAAATCCCCCTTACACGGAGGCATCAGTGACCAAACAGGAAAAAACCGCCCTTAACATG
GCCCGCTTTATCAGAAGCCAGACATTAACGCTTCTGGAGAAACTCAACGAGCTGGACGCGGATGAACAGG
CAGACATCTGTGAATCGCTTCACGACCACGCTGATGAGCTTTACCGCAGCTGCCTCGCGCGTTTCGGTGA
TGACGGTGAAAACCTCTGACACATGCAGCTCCCGGAGACGGTCACAGCTTGTCTGTAAGCGGATGCCGGG
AGCAGACAAGCCCGTCAGGGCGCGTCAGCGGGTGTTGGCGGGTGTCGGGGCGCAGCCATGACCCAGTCAC
GTAGCGATAGCGGAGTGTATACTGGCTTAACTATGCGGCATCAGAGCAGATTGTACTGAGAGTGCACCAT
TGCGGTGTGAAATACCGCACAGATGCGTAAGGAGAAAATACCGCATCAGGCGCTCTTCCGCTTCCTCGCT
CACTGACTCGCTGCGCTCGGTCGTTCGGCTGCGGCGAGCGGTATCAGCTCACTCAAAGGCGGTAATACGG
TTATCCACAGAATCAGGGGATAACGCAGGAAAGAACATGTGAGCAAAAGGCCAGCAAAAGGCCAGGAACC
GTAAAAAGGCCGCGTTGCTGGCGTTTTTCCATAGGCTCCGCCCCCCTGACGAGCATCACAAAAATCGACG
CTCAAGTCAGAGGTGGCGAAACCCGACAGGACTATAAAGATACCAGGCGTTTCCCCCTGGAAGCTCCCTC
GTGCGCTCTCCTGTTCCGACCCTGCCGCTTACCGGATACCTGTCCGCCTTTCTCCCTTCGGGAAGCGTGG
CGCTTTCTCATAGCTCACGCTGTAGGTATCTCAGTTCGGTGTAGGTCGTTCGCTCCAAGCTGGGCTGTGT
GCACGAACCCCCCGTTCAGCCCGACCGCTGCGCCTTATCCGGTAACTATCGTCTTGAGTCCAACCCGGTA
AGACACGACTTATCGCCACTGGCAGCAGCCACTGGTAACAGGATTAGCAGAGCGAGGTATGTAGGCGGTG
CTACAGAGTTCTTGAAGTGGTGGCCTAACTACGGCTACACTAGAAGGACAGTATTTGGTATCTGCGCTCT
GCTGAAGCCAGTTACCTTCGGAAAAAGAGTTGGTAGCTCTTGATCCGGCAAACAAACCACCGCTGGTAGC
GGTGGTTTTTTTGTTTGCAAGCAGCAGATTACGCGCAGAAAAAAAGGATCTCAAGAAGATCCTTTGATCT
TTTCTACGGGGTCTGACGCTCAGTGGAACGAAAACTCACGTTAAGGGATTTTGGTCATGAACAATAAAAC
TGTCTGCTTACATAAACAGTAATACAAGGGGTGTTATGAGCCATATTCAACGGGAAACGTCTTGCTCTAG
GCCGCGATTAAATTCCAACATGGATGCTGATTTATATGGGTATAAATGGGCTCGCGATAATGTCGGGCAA
TCAGGTGCGACAATCTATCGATTGTATGGGAAGCCCGATGCGCCAGAGTTGTTTCTGAAACATGGCAAAG
GTAGCGTTGCCAATGATGTTACAGATGAGATGGTCAGACTAAACTGGCTGACGGAATTTATGCCTCTTCC
GACCATCAAGCATTTTATCCGTACTCCTGATGATGCATGGTTACTCACCACTGCGATCCCCGGGAAAACA
GCATTCCAGGTATTAGAAGAATATCCTGATTCAGGTGAAAATATTGTTGATGCGCTGGCAGTGTTCCTGC
GCCGGTTGCATTCGATTCCTGTTTGTAATTGTCCTTTTAACAGCGATCGCGTATTTCGTCTCGCTCAGGC
GCAATCACGAATGAATAACGGTTTGGTTGATGCGAGTGATTTTGATGACGAGCGTAATGGCTGGCCTGTT
GAACAAGTCTGGAAAGAAATGCATAAACTTTTGCCATTCTCACCGGATTCAGTCGTCACTCATGGTGATT
TCTCACTTGATAACCTTATTTTTGACGAGGGGAAATTAATAGGTTGTATTGATGTTGGACGAGTCGGAAT
CGCAGACCGATACCAGGATCTTGCCATCCTATGGAACTGCCTCGGTGAGTTTTCTCCTTCATTACAGAAA
CGGCTTTTTCAAAAATATGGTATTGATAATCCTGATATGAATAAATTGCAGTTTCATTTGATGCTCGATG
AGTTTTTCTAAGAATTAATTCATGAGCGGATACATATTTGAATGTATTTAGAAAAATAAACAAATAGGGG
TTCCGCGCACATTTCCCCGAAAAGTGCCACCTAAATTGTAAGCGTTAATATTTTGTTAAAATTCGCGTTA
AATTTTTGTTAAATCAGCTCATTTTTTAACCAATAGGCCGAAATCGGCAAAATCCCTTATAAATCAAAAG
AATAGACCGAGATAGGGT
[37 nt withheld, positions 5522-5558]
AAAGAACGTGGACTCCAACGTCAAAGG
[49 nt withheld, positions 5586-5634]
T
[91 nt withheld, positions 5636-5726]
G
[124 nt withheld, positions 5728-5851]
CCCATTCGCCA
Features (pLannotate 1.2.2; 22 found; start..end, strand, type, name):
     26..73      -  terminator     T7 terminator: transcription terminator for bacteriophage T7 RNA polymerase
     81..130     -  CDS            SET1 (fragment): solubility-enhancement tag derived from T7 phage gene 10B
    140..157     -  CDS            9xHis (fragment): 9xHis affinity tag
    158..706     -  CDS            CASP4 (fragment) (sequence partly withheld): CASP4_HUMAN - Also known as ICH2 From Homo sapiens (Human).
    713..733     -  CDS            TEV site: tobacco etch virus (TEV) protease recognition and cleavage site
    740..757     -  CDS            thrombin site: thrombin recognition and cleavage site
    768..784     -  CDS            capTEV™ (fragment): composite tag for in vivo biotinylation, TEV protease cleavage, and 6xHis tagging
    803..825     -  RBS            RBS: efficient ribosome binding site from bacteriophage T7 gene 10 (Olins and Rangwala, 1989)
    840..864     -  protein_bind   lac operator: The lac repressor binds to the lac operator to inhibit transcription in E. coli. This inhibition can be relieved by adding lactose or isopropyl-β-D-thiogalactopyranoside (IPTG). lac repressor encoded by lacI
    865..883     -  promoter       T7 promoter: promoter for bacteriophage T7 RNA polymerase
    905..1184    +  CDS            TcR (fragment): tetracycline efflux protein; tet; confers resistance to tetracycline
   1192..1269    +  promoter       lacI promoter: lacI
   1270..2352    +  CDS            lacI: lac repressor; lacI; The lac repressor binds to the lac operator to inhibit transcription in E. coli. This inhibition can be relieved by adding lactose or isopropyl-β-D-thiogalactopyranoside (IPTG).
   2365..2386    +  protein_bind   CAP binding site: CAP binding activates transcription in the presence of cAMP. E. coli catabolite activator protein
   2401..2692    +  CDS            TcR (fragment): tetracycline efflux protein; tet; confers resistance to tetracycline
   2764..3144    -  CDS            YPB1_ECOLX: Protein predicted: Swiss-Prot protein existence level 4. From Escherichia coli.
   3161..3352    +  CDS            rop: Rop protein, which maintains plasmids at low copy number; rop
   3454..3593    +  misc_feature   bom: basis of mobility region from pBR322
   3779..4367    -  rep_origin     ori: high-copy-number ColE1/pMB1/pBR322/pUC origin of replication
   4489..5304    +  CDS            KanR: aminoglycoside phosphotransferase; aph(3')-Ia; confers resistance to kanamycin in bacteria or G418 (Geneticin®) in eukaryotes
   5313..5370    -  promoter       AmpR promoter (fragment): bla
   5423..5851    -  rep_origin     f1 ori (sequence partly withheld): f1 bacteriophage origin of replication; arrow indicates direction of (+) strand synthesis
