[The description below was written by a language model from this plasmid's Addgene catalogue record and pLannotate feature annotations shown in this document.]
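Description:
pET28_Caspase-4_p20_C258A is a bacterial expression plasmid built on the pET28a backbone for overproducing the p20 (large) subunit of human caspase-4 (CASP4) in E. coli. The insert was cloned between the BamHI and NotI sites, both retained, and carries the C258A substitution. This replaces the catalytic cysteine, so the protein is expected to be enzymatically inactive. Such a variant is useful for structural and binding studies in which substrate cleavage or autoprocessing would be unwanted, consistent with the associated work on cytokine cleavage by caspase-4.

Expression is driven by a T7 promoter with an adjacent lac operator and the T7 gene 10 ribosome binding site, and ends at the T7 terminator. The plasmid-encoded lacI repressor keeps the cassette silent until IPTG is added in a host that supplies T7 RNA polymerase. The reading frame starts with an N-terminal His tag, followed by the vector's thrombin site and a TEV protease site immediately upstream of the CASP4 fragment, so the tag can be removed after affinity purification. The feature table also detects a His-tag fragment directly downstream of the insert, matching the optional C-terminal His sequence of pET28a. The record does not say whether this is translated or preceded by a stop codon.

The plasmid is maintained through a ColE1/pBR322-type origin with the rop gene and bom region, and it is selected with kanamycin via the KanR aminoglycoside phosphotransferase gene. The catalogue lists it as high copy, although rop normally moderates copy number. An f1 origin is also present. The short TcR, SET1, capTEV and AmpR promoter fragments annotated are most likely backbone remnants or partial homology matches, not functional elements.
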