Addgene plasmid #214307: pET28_Caspase-4_p20_C258A
Purpose: Protein overexpression in bacteria
Depositing lab: Jonathan Kagan. Depositing organization: Boston Children's Hospital. Publication: Structural insights into cytokine cleavage by inflammatory caspase-4. Devant P, Dong Y, Mintseris J, Ma W, Gygi SP, Wu H, Kagan JC. Nature. 2023 Dec;624(7991):451-459. doi: 10.1038/s41586-023-06751-9. Epub 2023 Nov 22. PubMed 37993712.
Backbone
  Vector backbone: pET28a
  Backbone size w/o insert (bp): 5400
  Vector type: Bacterial Expression
Growth in bacteria
  Bacterial resistance: Kanamycin, 50 μg/mL
  Growth temperature: 37°C
  Growth strain: DH5alpha
  Copy number: High Copy
Gene/Insert
  Gene/Insert name: CASP4 (alt name: Caspase-4 p20 subunit)
  Species: H. sapiens (human)
  Mutation: C258A
  Entrez Gene: CASP4 (a.k.a. ICE(rel)II, ICEREL-II, ICH-2, Mih1, Mih1/TX, TX)
  Promoter: T7
  Tag / fusion protein: His-TEV (N terminal on insert)
  Cloning method: Restriction Enzyme; 5′ cloning site BamHI (not destroyed); 3′ cloning site NotI (not destroyed)
  Sequencing primers: 5′ T7-fwd; 3′ T7-term
Terms and licenses: Academic/Nonprofit Terms; Industry Terms: Not Available to Industry
How to cite: pET28_Caspase-4_p20_C258A was a gift from Jonathan Kagan (Addgene plasmid # 214307 ; http://n2t.net/addgene:214307 ; RRID:Addgene_214307)
