>Addgene plasmid #214307 | pET28_Caspase-4_p20_C258A | depositor partial sequence | sequence record 418077 | insert
ATGGGCAGCAGCCATCATCATCATCATCACAGCAGCGGCCTGGTGCCGCGCGGCAGCCATATGGAAAACC
TGTATTTTCAGGGCGGATCCGCTGGACCACCTGAGTCAGGAGAATCTACAGAT
[480 nt withheld, positions 124-603]
GAACTGTGGGTCAGAGACTGAGCGGCCGC
